Addgene plasmid #160212: CBSH3- shRNA3
Purpose: Knock Down MYDSH3- Collybistin isoforms
Depositing lab: Angel de Blas. Depositing organization: University of Connecticut. Publication: Collybistin SH3-protein isoforms are expressed in the rat brain promoting gephyrin and GABA-A receptor clustering at GABAergic synapses. George S, Bear J Jr, Taylor MJ, Kanamalla K, Fekete CD, Chiou TT, Miralles CP, Papadopoulos T, De Blas AL. J Neurochem. 2021 May;157(4):1032-1051. doi: 10.1111/jnc.15270. Epub 2021 Jan 5. PubMed 33316079.
Backbone
  Vector backbone: mu6pro
  Vector type: RNAi
Growth in bacteria
  Bacterial resistance: Ampicillin, 100 μg/mL
  Growth temperature: 37°C
  Growth strain: DH5alpha
  Copy number: High Copy
Gene/Insert
  Gene/Insert name: ARHGEF9 (alt name: Collybistin)
  gRNA/shRNA sequence: TGTATGACCTCTGGGTGAACCA
  Species: H. sapiens (human), R. norvegicus (rat)
  Entrez Gene: Arhgef9
  Promoter: mouse U6 promoter
  Cloning method: Restriction Enzyme; 5′ cloning site BbsI (unknown if destroyed); 3′ cloning site Xba (unknown if destroyed)
Resource information
  A portion of this plasmid was derived from a plasmid made by: Insert was originally cloned in Angel de Blas's lab
Terms and licenses: Academic/Nonprofit Terms; Industry Terms: Not Available to Industry
Depositor comments: Targets collybistin MYD-CBSH3- mRNA (target is located in the protein coding region. Putative rat sequence based on human sequence. Targets nucleotides 809-830 of human NM_001353926.2. Targets MYD collybistin isoforms without SH3 domain). There is also the mutated shRNA control for this isoform (Addgene #160213).
How to cite: CBSH3- shRNA3 was a gift from Angel de Blas (Addgene plasmid # 160212 ; http://n2t.net/addgene:160212 ; RRID:Addgene_160212)
