[The description below was written by a language model from this plasmid's Addgene catalogue record and pLannotate feature annotations shown in this document.]
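Description:
CBSH3- shRNA3 is a small (about 3.4 kb) RNAi plasmid built on the mU6pro backbone, designed to express a short hairpin RNA in transfected mammalian cells. It is a non-viral vector. The feature table shows no packaging or integration elements and no mammalian selection marker or reporter. In E. coli it is maintained at high copy through a ColE1/pUC-type origin and selected with ampicillin via the β-lactamase gene and its native promoter. An f1 phage origin, residual lacZα and lacI fragments, the lac promoter/operator with its CAP site, and a T3 promoter are remnants of the phagemid cloning vector from which the backbone derives. They play no role in the knockdown function.

The payload is a hairpin-encoding insert placed between BbsI and XbaI cloning sites immediately downstream of the mouse U6 snRNA promoter. This RNA polymerase III promoter produces short, precisely initiated transcripts suited to shRNA expression. The hairpin itself is not annotated in the feature table, but it would fall in the short gap between the U6 promoter and an SV40 polyadenylation signal, which is annotated on the opposite strand.

The shRNA targets a site in the protein-coding region of ARHGEF9 (collybistin) mRNA. It is directed specifically at the MYD N-terminal isoforms that lack the SH3 domain. The target was defined on the human transcript, and the corresponding rat sequence is described as putative. The construct is intended for isoform-selective knockdown of SH3-lacking collybistin, in the context of work on gephyrin and GABA-A receptor clustering at GABAergic synapses. The depositor notes that a matched mutated-shRNA control plasmid also exists.
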