Features (pLannotate 1.2.2; 12 found; start..end, strand, type, name):
    201..789     -  rep_origin     ori: high-copy-number ColE1/pMB1/pBR322/pUC origin of replication
    960..1820    -  CDS            AmpR: β-lactamase; bla; confers resistance to ampicillin, carbenicillin, and related antibiotics
   1821..1925    -  promoter       AmpR promoter: bla
   1978..2406    -  rep_origin     f1 ori (sequence partly withheld): f1 bacteriophage origin of replication; arrow indicates direction of (+) strand synthesis
   2411..2477    -  CDS            lacZα (fragment): LacZα fragment of β-galactosidase; lacZ fragment
   2577..2889    +  promoter       U6 promoter: RNA polymerase III promoter for mouse U6 snRNA (Das et al., 1988)
   2958..3092    -  polyA_signal   SV40 poly(A) signal: SV40 polyadenylation signal
   3190..3208    -  promoter       T3 promoter: promoter for bacteriophage T3 RNA polymerase
   3253..3269    -  protein_bind   lac operator: The lac repressor binds to the lac operator to inhibit transcription in E. coli. This inhibition can be relieved by adding lactose or isopropyl-β-D-thiogalactopyranoside (IPTG). lac repressor encoded by lacI
   3277..3307    -  promoter       lac promoter: promoter for the E. coli lac operon
   3322..3343    -  protein_bind   CAP binding site: CAP binding activates transcription in the presence of cAMP. E. coli catabolite activator protein
   3356..18      -  CDS            lacI (fragment) (across the origin): lac repressor; lacI; The lac repressor binds to the lac operator to inhibit transcription in E. coli. This inhibition can be relieved by adding lactose or isopropyl-β-D-thiogalactopyranoside (IPTG).
>Addgene plasmid #160212 | CBSH3- shRNA3 | addgene full sequence | sequence record 313964 | Addgene NGS Result
GGTTTGCGTATTGGGCGCTCTTCCGCTTCCTCGCTCACTGACTCGCTGCGCTCGGTCGTTCGGCTGCGGC
GAGCGGTATCAGCTCACTCAAAGGCGGTAATACGGTTATCCACAGAATCAGGGGATAACGCAGGAAAGAA
CATGTGAGCAAAAGGCCAGCAAAAGGCCAGGAACCGTAAAAAGGCCGCGTTGCTGGCGTTTTTCCATAGG
CTCCGCCCCCCTGACGAGCATCACAAAAATCGACGCTCAAGTCAGAGGTGGCGAAACCCGACAGGACTAT
AAAGATACCAGGCGTTTCCCCCTGGAAGCTCCCTCGTGCGCTCTCCTGTTCCGACCCTGCCGCTTACCGG
ATACCTGTCCGCCTTTCTCCCTTCGGGAAGCGTGGCGCTTTCTCATAGCTCACGCTGTAGGTATCTCAGT
TCGGTGTAGGTCGTTCGCTCCAAGCTGGGCTGTGTGCACGAACCCCCCGTTCAGCCCGACCGCTGCGCCT
TATCCGGTAACTATCGTCTTGAGTCCAACCCGGTAAGACACGACTTATCGCCACTGGCAGCAGCCACTGG
TAACAGGATTAGCAGAGCGAGGTATGTAGGCGGTGCTACAGAGTTCTTGAAGTGGTGGCCTAACTACGGC
TACACTAGAAGAACAGTATTTGGTATCTGCGCTCTGCTGAAGCCAGTTACCTTCGGAAAAAGAGTTGGTA
GCTCTTGATCCGGCAAACAAACCACCGCTGGTAGCGGTGGTTTTTTTGTTTGCAAGCAGCAGATTACGCG
CAGAAAAAAAGGATCTCAAGAAGATCCTTTGATCTTTTCTACGGGGTCTGACGCTCAGTGGAACGAAAAC
TCACGTTAAGGGATTTTGGTCATGAGATTATCAAAAAGGATCTTCACCTAGATCCTTTTAAATTAAAAAT
GAAGTTTTAAATCAATCTAAAGTATATATGAGTAAACTTGGTCTGACAGTTACCAATGCTTAATCAGTGA
GGCACCTATCTCAGCGATCTGTCTATTTCGTTCATCCATAGTTGCCTGACTCCCCGTCGTGTAGATAACT
ACGATACGGGAGGGCTTACCATCTGGCCCCAGTGCTGCAATGATACCGCGAGACCCACGCTCACCGGCTC
CAGATTTATCAGCAATAAACCAGCCAGCCGGAAGGGCCGAGCGCAGAAGTGGTCCTGCAACTTTATCCGC
CTCCATCCAGTCTATTAATTGTTGCCGGGAAGCTAGAGTAAGTAGTTCGCCAGTTAATAGTTTGCGCAAC
GTTGTTGCCATTGCTACAGGCATCGTGGTGTCACGCTCGTCGTTTGGTATGGCTTCATTCAGCTCCGGTT
CCCAACGATCAAGGCGAGTTACATGATCCCCCATGTTGTGCAAAAAAGCGGTTAGCTCCTTCGGTCCTCC
GATCGTTGTCAGAAGTAAGTTGGCCGCAGTGTTATCACTCATGGTTATGGCAGCACTGCATAATTCTCTT
ACTGTCATGCCATCCGTAAGATGCTTTTCTGTGACTGGTGAGTACTCAACCAAGTCATTCTGAGAATAGT
GTATGCGGCGACCGAGTTGCTCTTGCCCGGCGTCAATACGGGATAATACCGCGCCACATAGCAGAACTTT
AAAAGTGCTCATCATTGGAAAACGTTCTTCGGGGCGAAAACTCTCAAGGATCTTACCGCTGTTGAGATCC
AGTTCGATGTAACCCACTCGTGCACCCAACTGATCTTCAGCATCTTTTACTTTCACCAGCGTTTCTGGGT
GAGCAAAAACAGGAAGGCAAAATGCCGCAAAAAAGGGAATAAGGGCGACACGGAAATGTTGAATACTCAT
ACTCTTCCTTTTTCAATATTATTGAAGCATTTATCAGGGTTATTGTCTCATGAGCGGATACATATTTGAA
TGTATTTAGAAAAATAAACAAATAGGGGTTCCGCGCACATTTCCCCGAAAAGTGCCACCTAAATTGTAAG
CGTTAATATTTTGTTAAAATTCGCGTTAAATTTTTGTTAAATCAGCTCATTTTTTAACCAATAGGCCGAA
ATCGGCAAAATCCCTTATAAATCAAAAGAATAGACCGAGATAGGGT
[37 nt withheld, positions 2077-2113]
AAAGAACGTGGACTCCAACGTCAAAGG
[49 nt withheld, positions 2141-2189]
T
[91 nt withheld, positions 2191-2281]
G
[124 nt withheld, positions 2283-2406]
CCCATTCGCCATTCAGGCTGCGCAACTGTTGGGAAGGGCGATCGGTGCGGGCCTCTTCGCTATTACGCCA
GTCGACAGCCTGCAGGAATGGCCGGCCATCTTAATTAAGAAATTTAAATATGTTTAAACATAGGGCCCAA
TGGCGCGCCAAGGCCATCTAGGCCAAGCTTATCCGACGCCGCCATCTCTAGGCCCGCGCCGGCCCCCTCG
CACAGACTTGTGGGAGAAGCTCGGCTACTCCCCTGCCCCGGTTAATTTGCATATAATATTTCCTAGTAAC
TATAGAGGCTTAATGTGCGATAAAAGACAGATAATCTGTTCTTTTTAATACTAGCTACATTTTACATGAT
AGGCTTGGATTTCTATAAGAGATACAAATACTAAATTATTATTTTAAAAAACAGCACAAAAGGAAACTCA
CCCTAACTGTAAAGTAATTGTGTGTTTTGAGACTATAAATATCCCTTGGAGAAAAGCCTTGTTTGTGGTT
CACCCAGAGGTCATACAACATGTATGACCTCAGGGTGAACCATTTTTCTAGATAATACGTAGATCCAGAC
ATGATAAGATACATTGATGAGTTTGGACAAACCACAACTAGAATGCAGTGAAAAAAATGCTTTATTTGTG
AAATTTGTGATGCTATTGCTTTATTTGTAACCATTATAAGCTGCAATAAACAAGTTAACAACAACAATTG
CATTCATTTTATGTTTCAGGTTCAGGGGGAGGTGTGGGAGGTTTTTTAATTCTTGCGGCCGCGGCGGTAC
CCAGCTTTTGTTCCCTTTAGTGAGGGTTAATTGCGCGCTTGGCGTAATCATGGTCATAGCTGTTTCCTGT
GTGAAATTGTTATCCGCTCACAATTCCACACAACATACGAGCCGGGAGCATAAAGTGTAAAGCCTGGGGT
GCCTAATGAGTGAGCTAACTCACATTAATTGCGTTGCGCTCACTGCCCGCTTTCCAGTCGGGAAACCTGT
CGTGCCAGCTGCATTAATGAATCGGCCAACGCGCGGGGAGAGGC
